>Addgene plasmid #86753 | myc-Atg14 (71-181) | addgene full sequence | sequence record 170520 | Addgene NGS Result
TTCGAGCTCGCCCGACATTGATTATTGACTAGTTATTAATAGTAATCAATTACGGGGTCATTAGTTCATA
GCCCATATATGGAGTTCCGCGTTACATAACTTACGGTAAATGGCCCGCCTGGCTGACCGCCCAACGACCC
CCGCCCATTGACGTCAATAATGACGTATGTTCCCATAGTAACGCCAATAGGGACTTTCCATTGACGTCAA
TGGGTGGAGTATTTACGGTAAACTGCCCACTTGGCAGTACATCAAGTGTATCATATGCCAAGTACGCCCC
CTATTGACGTCAATGACGGTAAATGGCCCGCCTGGCATTATGCCCAGTACATGACCTTATGGGACTTTCC
TACTTGGCAGTACATCTACGTATTAGTCATCGCTATTACCATGGTGATGCGGTTTTGGCAGTACATCAAT
GGGCGTGGATAGCGGTTTGACTCACGGGGATTTCCAAGTCTCCACCCCATTGACGTCAATGGGAGTTTGT
TTTGGCACCAAAATCAACGGGACTTTCCAAAATGTCGTAACAACTCCGCCCCATTGACGCAAATGGGCGG
TAGGCGTGTACGGTGGGAGGTCTATATAAGCAGAGCTCGTTTAGTGAACCGTCAGATCGCCTGGAGACGC
CATCCACGCTGTTTTGACCTCCATAGAAGACACCGGGACCGATCCAGCCTCCGCGGCCGGGAACGGTGCA
TTGGAACGCGGATTCCCCGTGCCAAGAGTGACGTAAGTACCGCCTATAGAGTCTATAGGCCCACCCCCTT
GGCTTCGTTAGAACGCGGCTACAATTAATACATAACCTTATGTATCATACACATACGATTTAGGTGACAC
TATAGAATAACATCCACTTTGCCTTTCTCTCCACAGGTGTCCACTCCCAGGTCCAACTGCACCTCGGTTC
TATCGATTGAATTCCCGAACCGACAGTCGGTCTCTTCACCAAGGCCATTCGCGCCACCATGGAGCAAAAG
CTCATTTCTGAGGAAGATCTCAATGGTGGTGGTGGTGGGTCGACCGACCGGGAGAGGTTTATCGACAAGA
AGGAAAGGTTAAGCCGACTTAAGAGCAAGCAAGAAGAATTTCAGAAAGAAGTGTTAAAAGCTATGGAAGG
AAAATGGATAACAGATCAGTTGAGATGGAAAATAATGTCCTGCAAGATGAGGATTGAACAGTTAAAACAA
ACAATATGTAAAGGAAATGAAGAAATGGAGAAAAATTCTGAAGGCCTTCTCAAAACCAAGGAAAAGAATC
AGAAGCTTTACAGTCGAGCACAACGGCACCAAGAGAAAAAGGAGAAGATTCAGAGGCATAATCGCAAACT
TGGTGACCTGGTAGAAAAAAAGACCGCGGCCGCTAAGTAAGTAAGGATCCCCAGCTTGGCCGCCATGGCC
CAACTTGTTTATTGCAGCTTATAATGGTTACAAATAAAGCAATAGCATCACAAATTTCACAAATAAAGCA
TTTTTTTCACTGCATTCTAGTTGTGGTTTGTCCAAACTCATCAATGTATCTTATCATGTCTGGATCGGGA
ATTAATTCGGCGCAGCACCATGGCCTGAAATAACCTCTGAAAGAGGAACTTGGTTAGGTACCTTCTGAGG
CGGAAAGAACCAGCTGTGGAATGTGTGTCAGTTAGGGTGTGGAAAGTCCCCAGGCTCCCCAGCAGGCAGA
AGTATGCAAAGCATGCATCTCAATTAGTCAGCAACCAGGTGTGGAAAGTCCCCAGGCTCCCCAGCAGGCA
GAAGTATGCAAAGCATGCATCTCAATTAGTCAGCAACCATAGTCCCGCCCCTAACTCCGCCCATCCCGCC
CCTAACTCCGCCCAGTTCCGCCCATTCTCCGCCCCATGGCTGACTAATTTTTTTTATTTATGCAGAGGCC
GAGGCCGCCTCGGCCTCTGAGCTATTCCAGAAGTAGTGAGGAGGCTTTTTTGGAGGCCTAGGCTTTTGCA
AAAAGCTGTTAACAGCTTGGCACTGGCCGTCGTTTTACAACGTCGTGACTGGGAAAACCCTGGCGTTACC
CAACTTAATCGCCTTGCAGCACATCCCCCTTTCGCCAGCTGGCGTAATAGCGAAGAGGCCCGCACCGATC
GCCCTTCCCAACAGTTGCGCAGCCTGAATGGCGAATGGCGCCTGATGCGGTATTTTCTCCTTACGCATCT
GTGCGGTATTTCACACCGCATA
[142 nt withheld, positions 2193-2334]
C
[141 nt withheld, positions 2336-2476]
CCTTTGACGTTGGAGTCCACGTTCTTT
[37 nt withheld, positions 2504-2540]
ACCCTATCTCGGGCTATTCTTTTGATTTATAAGGGATTTTGCCGATTTCGGCCTATTGGTTAAAAAATGA
GCTGATTTAACAAAAATTTAACGCGAATTTTAACAAAATATTAACGTTTACAATTTTATGGTGCACTCTC
AGTACAATCTGCTCTGATGCCGCATAGTTAAGCCAGCCCCGACACCCGCCAACACCCGCTGACGCGCCCT
GACGGGCTTGTCTGCTCCCGGCATCCGCTTACAGACAAGCTGTGACCGTCTCCGGGAGCTGCATGTGTCA
GAGGTTTTCACCGTCATCACCGAAACGCGCGAGACGAAAGGGCCTCGTGATACGCCTATTTTTATAGGTT
AATGTCATGATAATAATGGTTTCTTAGACGTCAGGTGGCACTTTTCGGGGAAATGTGCGCGGAACCCCTA
TTTGTTTATTTTTCTAAATACATTCAAATATGTATCCGCTCATGAGACAATAACCCTGATAAATGCTTCA
ATAATATTGAAAAAGGAAGAGTATGAGTATTCAACATTTCCGTGTCGCCCTTATTCCCTTTTTTGCGGCA
TTTTGCCTTCCTGTTTTTGCTCACCCAGAAACGCTGGTGAAAGTAAAAGATGCTGAAGATCAGTTGGGTG
CACGAGTGGGTTACATCGAACTGGATCTCAACAGCGGTAAGATCCTTGAGAGTTTTCGCCCCGAAGAACG
TTTTCCAATGATGAGCACTTTTAAAGTTCTGCTATGTGGCGCGGTATTATCCCGTATTGACGCCGGGCAA
GAGCAACTCGGTCGCCGCATACACTATTCTCAGAATGACTTGGTTGAGTACTCACCAGTCACAGAAAAGC
ATCTTACGGATGGCATGACAGTAAGAGAATTATGCAGTGCTGCCATAACCATGAGTGATAACACTGCGGC
CAACTTACTTCTGACAACGATCGGAGGACCGAAGGAGCTAACCGCTTTTTTGCACAACATGGGGGATCAT
GTAACTCGCCTTGATCGTTGGGAACCGGAGCTGAATGAAGCCATACCAAACGACGAGCGTGACACCACGA
TGCCTGTAGCAATGGCAACAACGTTGCGCAAACTATTAACTGGCGAACTACTTACTCTAGCTTCCCGGCA
ACAATTAATAGACTGGATGGAGGCGGATAAAGTTGCAGGACCACTTCTGCGCTCGGCCCTTCCGGCTGGC
TGGTTTATTGCTGATAAATCTGGAGCCGGTGAGCGTGGGTCTCGCGGTATCATTGCAGCACTGGGGCCAG
ATGGTAAGCCCTCCCGTATCGTAGTTATCTACACGACGGGGAGTCAGGCAACTATGGATGAACGAAATAG
ACAGATCGCTGAGATAGGTGCCTCACTGATTAAGCATTGGTAACTGTCAGACCAAGTTTACTCATATATA
CTTTAGATTGATTTAAAACTTCATTTTTAATTTAAAAGGATCTAGGTGAAGATCCTTTTTGATAATCTCA
TGACCAAAATCCCTTAACGTGAGTTTTCGTTCCACTGAGCGTCAGACCCCGTAGAAAAGATCAAAGGATC
TTCTTGAGATCCTTTTTTTCTGCGCGTAATCTGCTGCTTGCAAACAAAAAAACCACCGCTACCAGCGGTG
GTTTGTTTGCCGGATCAAGAGCTACCAACTCTTTTTCCGAAGGTAACTGGCTTCAGCAGAGCGCAGATAC
CAAATACTGTTCTTCTAGTGTAGCCGTAGTTAGGCCACCACTTCAAGAACTCTGTAGCACCGCCTACATA
CCTCGCTCTGCTAATCCTGTTACCAGTGGCTGCTGCCAGTGGCGATAAGTCGTGTCTTACCGGGTTGGAC
TCAAGACGATAGTTACCGGATAAGGCGCAGCGGTCGGGCTGAACGGGGGGTTCGTGCACACAGCCCAGCT
TGGAGCGAACGACCTACACCGAACTGAGATACCTACAGCGTGAGCTATGAGAAAGCGCCACGCTTCCCGA
AGGGAGAAAGGCGGACAGGTATCCGGTAAGCGGCAGGGTCGGAACAGGAGAGCGCACGAGGGAGCTTCCA
GGGGGAAACGCCTGGTATCTTTATAGTCCTGTCGGGTTTCGCCACCTCTGACTTGAGCGTCGATTTTTGT
GATGCTCGTCAGGGGGGCGGAGCCTATGGAAAAACGCCAGCAACGCGGCCTTTTTACGGTTCCTGGCCTT
TTGCTGGCCTTTTGCTCACATGTTCTTTCCTGCGTTATCCCCTGATTCTGTGGATAACCGTATTACCGCC
TTTGAGTGAGCTGATACCGCTCGCCGCAGCCGAACGACCGAGCGCAGCGAGTCAGTGAGCGAGGAAGCGG
AAGAGCGCCCAATACGCAAACCGCCTCTCCCCGCGCGTTGGCCGATTCATTAATGCAGCTGGCACGACAG
GTTTCCCGACTGGAAAGCGGGCAGTGAGCGCAACGCAATTAATGTGAGTTAGCTCACTCATTAGGCACCC
CAGGCTTTACACTTTATGCTTCCGGCTCGTATGTTGTGTGGAATTGTGAGCGGATAACAATTTCACACAG
GAAACAGCTATGACATGATTACGAATTAA
Features (pLannotate 1.2.2; 21 found; start..end, strand, type, name):
     14..393     +  enhancer       CMV enhancer: human cytomegalovirus immediate early enhancer
    394..597     +  promoter       CMV promoter: human cytomegalovirus (CMV) immediate early promoter
    733..776     +  intron         CMV intron (fragment): modified intron A from human cytomegalovirus
    828..846     +  promoter       SP6 promoter: promoter for bacteriophage SP6 RNA polymerase
    850..887     +  CDS            IgH signal sequence (fragment): signal sequence from the mouse immunoglobulin heavy chain variable region
    972..991     +  CDS            Myc (fragment): Myc (human c-Myc proto-oncogene) epitope tag
   1026..1355    +  CDS            ATG14 (fragment): BAKOR_HUMAN - Also known as ATG14L From Homo sapiens (Human).
   1402..1536    +  polyA_signal   SV40 poly(A) signal: SV40 polyadenylation signal
   1605..1962    +  promoter       SV40 promoter: SV40 enhancer and early promoter
   1981..2135    +  CDS            lacZα (fragment): LacZα fragment of β-galactosidase; lacZ fragment
   2141..2192    -  misc_feature   bom (fragment): basis of mobility region from pBR322
   2211..2591    +  rep_origin     M13 ori (sequence partly withheld): M13 bacteriophage origin of replication; arrow indicates direction of (+) strand synthesis
   2667..2716    -  misc_feature   bom (fragment): basis of mobility region from pBR322
   2818..2853    -  CDS            rop (fragment): Rop protein, which maintains plasmids at low copy number; rop
   2948..3052    +  promoter       AmpR promoter: bla
   3053..3913    +  CDS            AmpR: β-lactamase; bla; confers resistance to ampicillin, carbenicillin, and related antibiotics
   4084..4672    +  rep_origin     ori: high-copy-number ColE1/pMB1/pBR322/pUC origin of replication
   4855..4947    +  CDS            lacI (fragment): lac repressor; lacI; The lac repressor binds to the lac operator to inhibit transcription in E. coli. This inhibition can be relieved by adding lactose or isopropyl-β-D-thiogalactopyranoside (IPTG).
   4960..4981    +  protein_bind   CAP binding site: CAP binding activates transcription in the presence of cAMP. E. coli catabolite activator protein
   4996..5026    +  promoter       lac promoter: promoter for the E. coli lac operon
   5034..5050    +  protein_bind   lac operator: The lac repressor binds to the lac operator to inhibit transcription in E. coli. This inhibition can be relieved by adding lactose or isopropyl-β-D-thiogalactopyranoside (IPTG). lac repressor encoded by lacI
