[The description below was written by a language model from this plasmid's Addgene catalogue record and pLannotate feature annotations shown in this document.]
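Description:
myc-Atg14 (71-181) is a mammalian expression plasmid built on the pRK5 backbone that produces an N-terminally myc-tagged fragment of human ATG14 (also known as ATG14L or BARKOR). The insert is 330 bp and encodes only residues 71 to 181 of the protein, so this is a truncation construct rather than a full-length clone. In the 5,089 nt sequenced record, transcription is driven by the human cytomegalovirus immediate early enhancer and promoter. These are followed by a short fragment of CMV intron A and an SP6 phage promoter, which could support in vitro transcription of the insert. The myc epitope lies just upstream of the ATG14 fragment, and an SV40 polyadenylation signal terminates the transcript. The annotation also flags a partial match to a mouse immunoglobulin heavy chain signal sequence between the SP6 promoter and the tag. This is only a fragment, and the record gives no indication that the product is meant to be secreted.

The plasmid is propagated in E. coli through a high-copy ColE1/pUC-type origin and is selected with ampicillin via the β-lactamase gene and its own promoter. An M13 phage origin is present, which in principle allows single-stranded DNA production. Downstream of the expression cassette is an SV40 enhancer/early promoter region. The remaining annotations are backbone remnants: partial lacZα, lacI, rop and bom sequences, plus a lac promoter and operator. No mammalian selection marker is annotated, which points to transient transfection. The associated work concerns ULK1 complex binding and phosphorylation of ATG14 in MTORC1 signalling to the autophagy initiation machinery. A tagged fragment like this would suit domain-mapping or interaction experiments, although the record does not state the specific role of this fragment.
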