Addgene plasmid #86753: myc-Atg14 (71-181)
Purpose: N-terminal myc-tagged protein expression in mammalian cells
Depositing lab: Do-Hyung Kim. Publication: The ULK1 complex mediates MTORC1 signaling to the autophagy initiation machinery via binding and phosphorylating ATG14. Park JM, Jung CH, Seo M, Otto NM, Grunwald D, Kim KH, Moriarity B, Kim YM, Starker C, Nho RS, Voytas D, Kim DH. Autophagy. 2016;12(3):547-64. doi: 10.1080/15548627.2016.1140293. PubMed 27046250.
Backbone
  Vector backbone: pRK5
  Vector type: Mammalian Expression
Growth in bacteria
  Bacterial resistance: Ampicillin, 100 μg/mL
  Growth temperature: 37°C
  Growth strain: DH5alpha
  Copy number: Unknown
Gene/Insert
  Gene/Insert name: atg14
  Species: H. sapiens (human)
  Insert size (bp): 330
  Mutation: aa 71-181
  Entrez Gene: ATG14 (a.k.a. ATG14L, BARKOR, KIAA0831)
  Promoter: CMV
  Tag / fusion protein: myc (N terminal on insert)
  Cloning method: Unknown
  Sequencing primers: 5′ CMV-F
Terms and licenses: Academic/Nonprofit Terms; Industry Terms: Not Available to Industry
Depositor comments: IMAGE: 40034577
How to cite: myc-Atg14 (71-181) was a gift from Do-Hyung Kim (Addgene plasmid # 86753 ; http://n2t.net/addgene:86753 ; RRID:Addgene_86753)
